Addgene plasmid #198274: pBR322-Pdp1_NTD-Cre
Purpose: For loading Cre into PVCs; also contains PVC regulatory genes
Depositing lab: Feng Zhang. Depositing organization: Broad Institute. Publication: Programmable protein delivery with a bacterial contractile injection system. Kreitz J, Friedrich MJ, Guru A, Lash B, Saito M, Macrae RK, Zhang F. Nature. 2023 Apr;616(7956):357-364. doi: 10.1038/s41586-023-05870-7. Epub 2023 Mar 29. PubMed 36991127.
Backbone
  Vector backbone: pBR322
  Vector type: Bacterial Expression
Growth in bacteria
  Bacterial resistance: Ampicillin, 100 μg/mL
  Growth temperature: 37°C
  Growth strain: DH5alpha
  Copy number: High Copy
Gene/Insert
  Gene/Insert name: Pdp1_NTD-Cre
  Species: Photorhabdus asymbiotica
  Cloning method: Restriction Enzyme; 5′ cloning site Unknown (unknown if destroyed); 3′ cloning site Unknown (unknown if destroyed)
Terms and licenses: Academic/Nonprofit Terms; Industry Terms: Not Available to Industry
How to cite: pBR322-Pdp1_NTD-Cre was a gift from Feng Zhang (Addgene plasmid # 198274 ; http://n2t.net/addgene:198274 ; RRID:Addgene_198274)
