[The description below was written by a language model from this plasmid's Addgene catalogue record and pLannotate feature annotations shown in this document.]
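Description:
pBR322-Pdp1_NTD-Cre is a bacterial expression plasmid built on the pBR322 backbone and used to load Cre recombinase into Photorhabdus virulence cassettes (PVCs), the contractile injection systems of Photorhabdus asymbiotica. It replicates in E. coli from the ColE1/pMB1-type origin and retains the pBR322 rop gene and bom mobilisation region. The catalogue lists it as high copy, although rop normally acts to restrain copy number. Selection is by ampicillin through the bla gene and its native promoter. The tetracycline resistance gene is annotated only as two separated fragments flanking the inserted region. This indicates that the payload was cloned into and disrupts tet, so tetracycline resistance should not be expected.

The insert is a fusion of the N-terminal domain of Pdp1, a natural PVC payload protein, to Cre, the bacteriophage P1 site-specific recombinase that acts on loxP sites. The feature table annotates the Cre coding region near the end of the 7,937 nt record. The roughly 600 nt between the upstream tet fragment and Cre is unannotated and presumably holds the Pdp1 N-terminal domain, which would serve as the signal directing the fused cargo into the PVC particle. The pBR322 tet promoter lies upstream of this region, but the record does not state which promoter drives the fusion. The catalogue also says the plasmid carries PVC regulatory genes. These are not annotated, though a stretch of about 2.2 kb at the start of the record has no features and could accommodate them. The plasmid is presumably used alongside a separate construct encoding the PVC structural components, yielding Cre-loaded particles whose delivery into target cells can be monitored by loxP recombination.
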