Features (pLannotate 1.2.2; 10 found; start..end, strand, type, name):
   2199..2824    +  CDS            TcR (fragment): tetracycline efflux protein; tet; confers resistance to tetracycline
   3066..3446    -  CDS            YPB1_ECOLX: Protein predicted: Swiss-Prot protein existence level 4. From Escherichia coli.
   3463..3654    +  CDS            rop: Rop protein, which maintains plasmids at low copy number; rop
   3756..3896    +  misc_feature   bom: basis of mobility region from pBR322
   4082..4670    -  rep_origin     ori: high-copy-number ColE1/pMB1/pBR322/pUC origin of replication
   4841..5701    -  CDS            AmpR: β-lactamase; bla; confers resistance to ampicillin, carbenicillin, and related antibiotics
   5702..5806    -  promoter       AmpR promoter: bla
   5919..5947    +  promoter       tet promoter: E. coli promoter for tetracycline efflux protein gene
   5995..6289    +  CDS            TcR (fragment): tetracycline efflux protein; tet; confers resistance to tetracycline
   6909..7936    +  CDS            Cre (fragment): site-specific recombinase Cre is a site-specific recombinase from bacteriophage P1. Recombination occurs at loxP sequences.
>Addgene plasmid #198274 | pBR322-Pdp1_NTD-Cre | addgene full sequence | sequence record 388198 | Addgene NGS Result
TATGGATTTTCATGTCATCAGGAGAATATTCAAAATTCTGTGTCACACAAAATATTTTACAGCGTAATCA
CACCATTAAGAGGGGCATCAAAATAAATGGTTAACTGGGACAATGTTGAATTTCATTTTTATAAGGCATT
GTCCGTATTATCCACCATCCAGATCAACGGATTCAGATGGTGTAAAGAAAGCATATAGCTGGTAGGTAAA
ATTAAGAAGTGTAGTTTTATAAAGTATTAATGGAGAACGATGAATTTAAAGTAAATGGAGGAAGGTTAGT
TTCACTATCAAATTACAGGACCAAAAATATGGAGTATTCCATCTTCTTTGGTGAATTAAGTCTTGAAGAC
TTCAACAAATATTGCCTGGAACTATGGGCCTGTGAATGGTATTGGAGTATCATTTATAACGACTATTTCG
ATAGGAAATTTAAAGTCTTGTTGAAAATGACTAATCGTCTAAAAGTATGTCTGGAGAAATAGGTTTAATC
TCTATATTTAACGGTTTTATTTTCATCTATTTACTAATGGTAAATTTTTTTACTCTTTGAATATATTGGT
GAGTTTGTTATCCCCATTAGTTACCAGGGTATTATTAATGAGTGAAATTCAATTTTATTGATATTAAAGT
CAAATTTACAAATGATGACTTTATTATTTTTTATTTATTAATTTTAAATTATTTTTTGTTAATCTTTACT
ATAAATGAATTTTTTGCTTGCATGGACTTGATTTTTTTATATATAACATTGACAAATATTAATTCATATA
TATGATTGTTATAGTGAGTTATTTAATTGATTCGACTAACAATTTCATTGTAATTTTTCAAGATAGCAGT
CAATTGCTATAACAAGCATCTTTCTCGTCAAAGGAAAATGTGTATGGCCTATAAGCAGCAACTTGAAAGA
TGAAGGATATAATGATGATTAACTTAACGGAGAGTAGATATTAGAAGTAGTAGAAGGACAATTTAAGACT
TTATACCCATTAAAACAAAGGGGTAAAATAATGATGTTTGATGAAAATTTAGAATGTGTTAATCACGAAA
TTATCAATGAAAAATTAGATACGAAAATTCACCTTGCTAATCCTTATGCCTTTTGGGGGGGAAGGGTAAA
TGAGAATATAAATGGGTTAATTAAACAACATTCTTTAAGAGGAACTGACTTTAATAAAATTTTTAACCGG
AAGATAAATTTTTTTGTAAATGGAATAAATAATTGCCCCCGAAAAACTCGGAATATAAAACCCCCTAATT
AATTATTTAAAGGAATAAGAGTTTATTTGCTCGTAGAGTAATTATGTTCCATTAATATGCTAAATTGCTC
AGTAAAGTTATTAACTTTTTTTCAACGCCAGTGAATAAGTCTGTTTTATTAAATAAGGAGTTCAGGTGTT
TATTTCAAAAGAATTATCAAGCTTTATTGCTGTAGCTAAAAATAAATCAATAAATAAAGCAACAACGGAA
CTTTTTATTACACAGTCACCGATTTGCCGAAGCTTAAAAAAACTGGAATTTTCATTAGGTGTAAAACTCT
TTGTAAGAAAAAGCCAGGGATTGGCTTTAACAGAAGAAGGAGAATGCTTATATAATAAAGTTTTGTCAAT
TTGTGAACGGCTTCAAGAAATAGAAGGTGACTACAAGAATGAAAAATCAACATACAATGATCTATATCAA
AAAAATATATGAGGTTCTAATATAATAAGCGGTTCTAGATAACTAAAGTCATCTATTACCAATATCTGTA
TACTCAGTGAAAGTTTTGTCTTCTAGGTAAGTTTTCATAATAGTGACATACCTTATTTTTTCATCTGGGT
GTCTCTCATCCTGAAGAATGGGTGATATAGTTGAAATAACTCAGTTCGTTTTGTGGTTTACGATTTTTGG
CGGATCACAAAAATAGGGCTGAGTCCCTTCAAGTGAGTTTTGAAATATACAATTATACCCTTCATCCTTT
AAGTTGTTGCTTTGTTGGCTGTTTTCATTCACCTCAGTCACATAGTTATCTATGCTCCTGAGGATTCGTT
CACTTGCCGTCGTGCTGCAACTCGAAATCTATTGGGTATATATGTAATTTTCATATTCTGTTTCATTTTA
ACGGTATTATTTAAATATTTATATTTAGAACATTAGGTTATTAGAATAGATAATTTTAGGTAAATGTAAT
TAATTCAACCATCACGGAGAGTTTATCAGTCGACCGATGCCCTTGAGAGCCTTCAACCCAGTCAGCTCCT
TCCGGTGGGCGCGGGGCATGACTATCGTCGCCGCACTTATGACTGTCTTCTTTATCATGCAACTCGTAGG
ACAGGTGCCGGCAGCGCTCTGGGTCATTTTCGGCGAGGACCGCTTTCGCTGGAGCGCGACGATGATCGGC
CTGTCGCTTGCGGTATTCGGAATCTTGCACGCCCTCGCTCAAGCCTTCGTCACTGGTCCCGCCACCAAAC
GTTTCGGCGAGAAGCAGGCCATTATCGCCGGCATGGCGGCCGACGCGCTGGGCTACGTCTTGCTGGCGTT
CGCGACGCGAGGCTGGATGGCCTTCCCCATTATGATTCTTCTCGCTTCCGGCGGCATCGGGATGCCCGCG
TTGCAGGCCATGCTGTCCAGGCAGGTAGATGACGACCATCAGGGACAGCTTCAAGGATCGCTCGCGGCTC
TTACCAGCCTAACTTCGATCATTGGACCGCTGATCGTCACGGCGATTTATGCCGCCTCGGCGAGCACATG
GAACGGGTTGGCATGGATTGTAGGCGCCGCCCTATACCTTGTCTGCCTCCCCGCGTTGCGTCGCGGTGCA
TGGAGCCGGGCCACCTCGACCTGAATGGAAGCCGGCGGCACCTCGCTAACGGATTCACCACTCCAAGAAT
TGGAGCCAATCAATTCTTGCGGAGAACTGTGAATGCGCAAACCAACCCTTGGCAGAACATATCCATCGCG
TCCGCCATCTCCAGCAGCCGCACGCGGCGCATCTCGGGCAGCGTTGGGTCCTGGCCACGGGTGCGCATGA
TCGTGCTCCTGTCGTTGAGGACCCGGCTAGGCTGGCGGGGTTGCCTTACTGGTTAGCAGAATGAATCACC
GATACGCGAGCGAACGTGAAGCGACTGCTGCTGCAAAACGTCTGCGACCTGAGCAACAACATGAATGGTC
TTCGGTTTCCGTGTTTCGTAAAGTCTGGAAACGCGGAAGTCAGCGCCCTGCACCATTATGTTCCGGATCT
GCATCGCAGGATGCTGCTGGCTACCCTGTGGAACACCTACATCTGTATTAACGAAGCGCTGGCATTGACC
CTGAGTGATTTTTCTCTGGTCCCGCCGCATCCATACCGCCAGTTGTTTACCCTCACAACGTTCCAGTAAC
CGGGCATGTTCATCATCAGTAACCCGTATCGTGAGCATCCTCTCTCGTTTCATCGGTATCATTACCCCCA
TGAACAGAAATCCCCCTTACACGGAGGCATCAGTGACCAAACAGGAAAAAACCGCCCTTAACATGGCCCG
CTTTATCAGAAGCCAGACATTAACGCTTCTGGAGAAACTCAACGAGCTGGACGCGGATGAACAGGCAGAC
ATCTGTGAATCGCTTCACGACCACGCTGATGAGCTTTACCGCAGCTGCCTCGCGCGTTTCGGTGATGACG
GTGAAAACCTCTGACACATGCAGCTCCCGGAGACGGTCACAGCTTGTCTGTAAGCGGATGCCGGGAGCAG
ACAAGCCCGTCAGGGCGCGTCAGCGGGTGTTGGCGGGTGTCGGGGCGCAGCCATGACCCAGTCACGTAGC
GATAGCGGAGTGTATACTGGCTTAACTATGCGGCATCAGAGCAGATTGTACTGAGAGTGCACCATATGCG
GTGTGAAATACCGCACAGATGCGTAAGGAGAAAATACCGCATCAGGCGCTCTTCCGCTTCCTCGCTCACT
GACTCGCTGCGCTCGGTCGTTCGGCTGCGGCGAGCGGTATCAGCTCACTCAAAGGCGGTAATACGGTTAT
CCACAGAATCAGGGGATAACGCAGGAAAGAACATGTGAGCAAAAGGCCAGCAAAAGGCCAGGAACCGTAA
AAAGGCCGCGTTGCTGGCGTTTTTCCATAGGCTCCGCCCCCCTGACGAGCATCACAAAAATCGACGCTCA
AGTCAGAGGTGGCGAAACCCGACAGGACTATAAAGATACCAGGCGTTTCCCCCTGGAAGCTCCCTCGTGC
GCTCTCCTGTTCCGACCCTGCCGCTTACCGGATACCTGTCCGCCTTTCTCCCTTCGGGAAGCGTGGCGCT
TTCTCATAGCTCACGCTGTAGGTATCTCAGTTCGGTGTAGGTCGTTCGCTCCAAGCTGGGCTGTGTGCAC
GAACCCCCCGTTCAGCCCGACCGCTGCGCCTTATCCGGTAACTATCGTCTTGAGTCCAACCCGGTAAGAC
ACGACTTATCGCCACTGGCAGCAGCCACTGGTAACAGGATTAGCAGAGCGAGGTATGTAGGCGGTGCTAC
AGAGTTCTTGAAGTGGTGGCCTAACTACGGCTACACTAGAAGGACAGTATTTGGTATCTGCGCTCTGCTG
AAGCCAGTTACCTTCGGAAAAAGAGTTGGTAGCTCTTGATCCGGCAAACAAACCACCGCTGGTAGCGGTG
GTTTTTTTGTTTGCAAGCAGCAGATTACGCGCAGAAAAAAAGGATCTCAAGAAGATCCTTTGATCTTTTC
TACGGGGTCTGACGCTCAGTGGAACGAAAACTCACGTTAAGGGATTTTGGTCATGAGATTATCAAAAAGG
ATCTTCACCTAGATCCTTTTAAATTAAAAATGAAGTTTTAAATCAATCTAAAGTATATATGAGTAAACTT
GGTCTGACAGTTACCAATGCTTAATCAGTGAGGCACCTATCTCAGCGATCTGTCTATTTCGTTCATCCAT
AGTTGCCTGACTCCCCGTCGTGTAGATAACTACGATACGGGAGGGCTTACCATCTGGCCCCAGTGCTGCA
ATGATACCGCGAGACCCACGCTCACCGGCTCCAGATTTATCAGCAATAAACCAGCCAGCCGGAAGGGCCG
AGCGCAGAAGTGGTCCTGCAACTTTATCCGCCTCCATCCAGTCTATTAATTGTTGCCGGGAAGCTAGAGT
AAGTAGTTCGCCAGTTAATAGTTTGCGCAACGTTGTTGCCATTGCTGCAGGCATCGTGGTGTCACGCTCG
TCGTTTGGTATGGCTTCATTCAGCTCCGGTTCCCAACGATCAAGGCGAGTTACATGATCCCCCATGTTGT
GCAAAAAAGCGGTTAGCTCCTTCGGTCCTCCGATCGTTGTCAGAAGTAAGTTGGCCGCAGTGTTATCACT
CATGGTTATGGCAGCACTGCATAATTCTCTTACTGTCATGCCATCCGTAAGATGCTTTTCTGTGACTGGT
GAGTACTCAACCAAGTCATTCTGAGAATAGTGTATGCGGCGACCGAGTTGCTCTTGCCCGGCGTCAACAC
GGGATAATACCGCGCCACATAGCAGAACTTTAAAAGTGCTCATCATTGGAAAACGTTCTTCGGGGCGAAA
ACTCTCAAGGATCTTACCGCTGTTGAGATCCAGTTCGATGTAACCCACTCGTGCACCCAACTGATCTTCA
GCATCTTTTACTTTCACCAGCGTTTCTGGGTGAGCAAAAACAGGAAGGCAAAATGCCGCAAAAAAGGGAA
TAAGGGCGACACGGAAATGTTGAATACTCATACTCTTCCTTTTTCAATATTATTGAAGCATTTATCAGGG
TTATTGTCTCATGAGCGGATACATATTTGAATGTATTTAGAAAAATAAACAAATAGGGGTTCCGCGCACA
TTTCCCCGAAAAGTGCCACCTGACGTCTAAGAAACCATTATTATCATGACATTAACCTATAAAAATAGGC
GTATCACGAGGCCCTTTCGTCTTCAAGAATTCTCATGTTTGACAGCTTATCATCGATAAGCTTTAATGCG
GTAGTTTATCACAGTTAAATTGCTAACGCAGTCAGGCACCGTGTATGAAATCTAACAATGCGCTCATCGT
CATCCTCGGCACCGTCACCCTGGATGCTGTAGGCATAGGCTTGGTTATGCCGGTACTGCCGGGCCTCTTG
CGGGATATCGTCCATTCCGACAGCATCGCCAGTCACTATGGCGTGCTGCTAGCGCTATATGCGTTGATGC
AATTTCTATGCGCACCCGTTCTCGGAGCACTGTCCGACCGCTTTGGCCGCCGCCCAGTCCTGCTCGCTTC
GCTACTTGGAGCCACTATCGACTACGCGATCATGGCGACCACACCCGTCCTGTGGATCCATTTTTTTAAT
TAAATAAAGGAATTAATATTGATTTGATAGAGCATGTAATCAATAACTTCTATGAAAATGTTGAAAAACA
ATACACGGAAACACTTAACTTACAATTAAATTGTTAAAGGAGATGATGATAAGAATGGTCAGTCACCAGA
TAAAATGATCTCTGGTCAATTTTAGGAAAGCTGAAAAAACCTGACCAAATGCGTCGTAAATTCTATGCTT
AGAAAGACTCGGTGCCAGTGTAATACCTAAGATATGGTTTTTATTTCCATATCTGTTCGAAAACTTAGAA
ATAACAAGTTCAACAATAACCAGGGACTTTAAATATGCCTAGATATGCTAATTATCAGATAAACCCCAAA
CAGAATATTAAAAATTCACATGGGAAATCTTCATCGTCAGATTTTTCTAGTGGGTACCTTTCATTCTCAA
ATAATTCGCTTGATGACCCTTTTATTCGGCAGCAAGTTAAGAGAGAATTTATTTGGGAGGGACATATGAA
GGAGATTGAAGAAGCTTCAAGATTAGGTGGCTCTGGTGGTGGCGGTTCTGGCGGCGGTGGTTCTGGCGGT
GATTATAAGGACGATGACGATAAGGATCCCAAGAAAAAGCGCAAGGTATCCAATTTACTGACCGTACACC
AAAATTTGCCTGCATTACCGGTCGATGCAACGAGTGATGAGGTTCGCAAGAACCTGATGGACATGTTCAG
GGATCGCCAGGCGTTTTCTGAGCATACCTGGAAAATGCTTCAGTCCGTTTGCCGGTCGTGGGCGGCATGG
TGCAAGTTGAATAACCGGAAATGGTTTCCCGCAGAACCTGAAGATGTTCGCGATTATCTTCTATATCTTC
AGGCGCGCGGTCTGGCAGTAAAAACTATCCAGCAACATTTGGGCCAGCTAAACATGCTTCATCGTCGGTC
CGGGCTGCCACGACCAAGTGACAGCAATGCTGTTTCACTGGTTATGCGGCGGATCCGAAAAGAAAACGTT
GATGCCGGTGAACGTGCAAAACAGGCTCTAGCGTTCGAACGCACTGATTTCGACCAGGTTCGTTCACTCA
TGGAAAATAGCGATCGCTGCCAGGATATACGTAATCTGGCATTTCTGGGGATTGCTTATAACACCCTGTT
ACGTATAGCCGAAATTGCCAGGATCAGGGTTAAAGATATCTCACGTACTGACGGTGGGAGAATGTTAATC
CATATTGGCAGAACGAAAACGCTGGTTAGCACCGCTGGTGTAGAGAAGGCACTTAGCCTGGGGGTAACTA
AACTGGTCGAGCGATGGATTTCCGTCTCTGGTGTAGCTGATGATCCGAATAACTACCTGTTTTGCCGGGT
CAGAAAAAATGGTGTTGCCGCGCCATCTGCCACCAGCCAGCTATCAACTCGCGCCCTGGAAGGGATTTTT
GAAGCAACTCATCGATTGATTTACGGCGCTAAGGATGACTCTGGTCAGAGATACCTGGCCTGGTCTGGAC
ACAGTGCCCGTGTCGGAGCCGCGCGAGATATGGCCCGCGCTGGAGTTTCAATACCGGAGATCATGCAAGC
TGGTGGCTGGACCAATGTAAATATTGTCATGAACTATATCCGTAACCTGGATAGTGAAACAGGGGCAATG
GTGCGCCTGCTGGAAGATGGCGATTAA
